>Addgene plasmid #39155 | HSD11B1 | depositor partial sequence | sequence record 49206 | HSD11B1 sequence 862 bps
ATGCACCATCATCATCATCATTCTTCTGGTGTAGATCTGGGTACCGAGAACCTGTACTTCCAATCCATGA
AAAAAGTGATTGTGACCGGCGCGAGCAAAGGCATTGGCCGTGAAATGGCGTATCATCTGGCGAAAATGGG
CGCGCATGTGGTGGTGACCGCGCGTAGCAAAGAAACCCTGCAGAAAGTGGTGAGCCATTGCCTGGAACTG
GGCGCGGCCAGCGCGCATTATATTGCGGGCACGATGGAAGATATGACCTTTGCGGAACAGTTTGTGGCGC
AGGCGGGCAAACTGATGGGCGGTCTGGATATGCTGATTCTGAACCATATTACCAACACCAGCCTGAACCT
GTTTCATGATGATATTCATCATGTGCGTAAAAGCATGGAAGTGAACTTTCTGAGCTATGTGGTGCTGACC
GTGGCCGCCCTGCCGATGCTGAAACAGAGCAACGGTAGCATTGTGGTGGTGAGCAGCCTGGCGGGCAAAG
TGGCGTATCCGATGGTGGCGGCCTATAGCGCGAGCAAATTTGCGCTGGATGGCTTTTTTAGCAGCATTCG
TAAAGAATATAGCGTGAGCCGTGTGAACGTGAGCATTACCCTGTGCGTGCTGGGCCTGATTGATATCGAA
ACCGCGATGAAAGCGGTGAGCGGCATTGTGCACATGCAGGCGGCCCCGAAAGAAGAATGCGCGCTGGAAA
TTATCAAAGGCGGTGCGCTGCGTCAGGAAGAAGTGTATTATGATAGCAGCCTGTGGACCACCCTGCTGAT
TCGTAACCCGTGCCGTAAAATTCTGGAATTTCTGTATAGCACCAGCTATAACATGGATCGTTTTATTAAC
AAATGACAGTAAAGGTGGATAC
