>Addgene plasmid #39155 | HSD11B1 | addgene partial sequence | sequence record 52532 | T7_term
TAGCAGCCGGATCTCAGTGGTGGTGGTGGTGGTGCTCGAGTGCGGCCGCAAGCTTGTCGACGGAGCTCGA
ATTCGGATCCGTATCCACCTTTACTGTCATTTGTTAATAAAACGATCCATGTTATAGCTGGTGCTATACA
GAAATTCCAGAATTTTACGGCACGGGTTACGAATCAGCAGGGTGGTCCACAGGCTGCTATCATAATACAC
TTCTTCCTGACGCAGCGCACCGCCTTTGATAATTTCCAGCGCGCATTCTTCTTTCGGGGCCGCCTGCATG
TGCACAATGCCGCTCACCGCTTTCATCGCGGTTTCGATATCAATCAGGCCCAGCACGCACAGGGTAATGC
TCACGTTCACACGGCTCACGCTATATTCTTTACGAATGCTGCTAAAAAAGCCATCCAGCGCAAATTTGCT
CGCGCTATAGGCCGCCACCATCGGATACGCCACTTTGCCCGCCAGGCTGCTCACCACCACAATGCTACCG
TTGCTCTGTTTCAGCATCGGCAGGGCGGCCACGGTCAGCACCACATAGCTCAGAAAGTTCACTTCCATGC
TTTTACGCACATGATGAATATCATCATGAAACAGGTTCAGGCTGGTGTTGGTAATATGGTTCAGAATCAG
CATATCCAGACCGCCCATCAGTTTGCCCGCCTGCGCCACAAACTGTTCCGCAAAGGTCATATCTTCCATC
GTGCCCGCAATATAATGCGCGCTGGCCGCGCCCAGTTCCAGGCAATGGCTCACCACTTTCTGCAGGGTTT
CTTTGCTACGCGCGGTCACCACCACATGCGCGCCCATTTTCGCCAGATGATACGCCATTTCACGGCCAAT
GCCTTTGCTCGCGCCGGTCACAATCACTTTTTTCATGGATTGGAAGTACAGGTTCTCGGTACC
