>Addgene plasmid #39155 | HSD11B1 | addgene partial sequence | sequence record 52533 | T7 5'-TAATACGACTCACTATAGGG-3'
GAATAATTTTGTTTACTTTAAGAAGGAGATATACATATGCACCATCATCATCATCATTCTTCTGGTGTAG
ATCTGGGTACCGAGAACCTGTACTTCCAATCCATGAAAAAAGTGATTGTGACCGGCGCGAGCAAAGGCAT
TGGCCGTGAAATGGCGTATCATCTGGCGAAAATGGGCGCGCATGTGGTGGTGACCGCGCGTAGCAAAGAA
ACCCTGCAGAAAGTGGTGAGCCATTGCCTGGAACTGGGCGCGGCCAGCGCGCATTATATTGCGGGCACGA
TGGAAGATATGACCTTTGCGGAACAGTTTGTGGCGCAGGCGGGCAAACTGATGGGCGGTCTGGATATGCT
GATTCTGAACCATATTACCAACACCAGCCTGAACCTGTTTCATGATGATATTCATCATGTGCGTAAAAGC
ATGGAAGTGAACTTTCTGAGCTATGTGGTGCTGACCGTGGCCGCCCTGCCGATGCTGAAACAGAGCAACG
GTAGCATTGTGGTGGTGAGCAGCCTGGCGGGCAAAGTGGCGTATCCGATGGTGGCGGCCTATAGCGCGAG
CAAATTTGCGCTGGATGGCTTTTTTAGCAGCATTCGTAAAGAATATAGCGTGAGCCGTGTGAACGTGAGC
ATTACCCTGTGCGTGCTGGGCCTGATTGATATCGAAACCGCGATGAAAGCGGTGAGCGGCATTGTGCACA
TGCAGGCGGCCCCGAAAGAAGAATGCGCGCTGGAAATTATCAAAGGCGGTGCGCTGCGTCAGGAAGAAGT
GTATTATGATAGCAGCCTGTGGACCACCCTGCTGATTCGTAACCCGTGCCGTAAAATTCTGGAATTTCTG
TATAGCACCAGCTATAACATGGATCGTTTTATTAACAAATGACAGTAAAGGTG
