[The description below was written by a language model from this plasmid's Addgene catalogue record.]
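Description:
HSD11B1 is a bacterial expression plasmid built on the pLIC-SGC1 backbone, a ligation-independent cloning vector from the Structural Genomics Consortium, and is intended for producing recombinant human protein in E. coli for structure determination. It is propagated under ampicillin selection and is recorded as low copy. The record does not name the origin of replication or explicitly state the promoter. However, the listed sequencing primers (T7 forward and T7 terminator) suggest that the insert sits between a T7 promoter and T7 terminator, an arrangement that would require a host supplying T7 RNA polymerase for expression.

The insert is an 862 bp codon-optimized sequence from human HSD11B1, which encodes 11-beta-hydroxysteroid dehydrogenase type 1. This short-chain dehydrogenase/reductase family enzyme interconverts cortisone and cortisol. The depositor notes that the construct may not contain the full open reading frame, as is usual for crystallography constructs in which boundaries are trimmed to give a soluble, well-behaved domain. The exact residue boundaries are not given. The coding sequence carries a T220I substitution relative to the reference, which corresponds to RefSeq isoform 1. An N-terminal polyhistidine tag followed by a TEV protease cleavage site is fused to the insert, so the protein can be captured by immobilized metal affinity chromatography and the tag then removed by TEV digestion. The record links the construct to a deposited crystal structure (PDB 2BEL), consistent with its use for preparing purified HSD11B1 for structural and biochemical studies.
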