Addgene plasmid #39155: HSD11B1
Purpose: Bacterial expression for structure determination; may not be full ORF
Depositing lab: Nicola Burgess-Brown. Depositing organization: University of Oxford.
Backbone
  Vector backbone: pLIC-SGC1
  Backbone manufacturer: SGC
  Vector type: Bacterial Expression
Growth in bacteria
  Bacterial resistance: Ampicillin, 100 μg/mL
  Growth temperature: 37°C
  Growth strain: Mach1
  Copy number: Low Copy
Gene/Insert
  Gene/Insert name: HSD11B1 (alt names: HSD11B1: hydroxysteroid (11-beta) dehydrogenase 1; PDB:2BEL)
  Species: H. sapiens (human)
  Insert size (bp): 862
  Mutation: T220I; codon-optimized
  Entrez Gene: HSD11B1 (a.k.a. 11-DH, 11-beta-HSD1, CORTRD2, HDL, HSD11, HSD11B, HSD11L, SDR26C1)
  Tag / fusion protein: His Tev (N terminal on insert)
  Cloning method: Ligation Independent Cloning
  Sequencing primers: 5′ T7; 3′ T7-term
Terms and licenses: Academic/Nonprofit Terms; Industry Terms: Not Available to Industry
Depositor comments: http://www.thesgc.org/structures/2BEL/ Alt_Gene_1=HSD11B1: hydroxysteroid (11-beta) dehydrogenase 1 [RefSeq isoform 1; tv1] (aka HDL, 11-DH, HSD11, HSD11B, HSD11L, MGC13539, 11-beta-HSD1)
How to cite: HSD11B1 was a gift from Nicola Burgess-Brown (Addgene plasmid # 39155 ; http://n2t.net/addgene:39155 ; RRID:Addgene_39155)
